Addgene plasmid #59277: pLV-Enh eGFP Reporter-muKC2-IGR8
Purpose: Lentiviral GFP reporter for testing enhancer activity in different cell types. Insert is an enhancer identified in the intergenic region of the keratin type II cluster.
Depositing lab: Benjamin Yu. Depositing organization: University of California, San Diego (UCSD).
Backbone
  Vector backbone: Brachyury-eGFP
  Backbone size w/o insert (bp): 7967
  Total vector size (bp): 8566
  Modifications to backbone: Original vector is Brachyury-eGFP (Kita-Matsuo et al. 2009) with the Brachyury promoter cloned out and replaced with the minimal Hsp68 promoter from the Hsp68-lacZ-Gateway plasmid (Pennacchio et al. 2006)
  Vector type: Lentiviral
Growth in bacteria
  Bacterial resistance: Ampicillin, 100 μg/mL
  Growth temperature: 37°C
  Growth strain: Stbl3
  Copy number: High Copy
Gene/Insert
  Gene/Insert name: Intergenic 2kb downstream krt79 (alt name: mm9 chr15:101757800-101758399)
  Species: M. musculus (mouse)
  Insert size (bp): 599
  Promoter: Mu Hsp68 minimal promoter
  Cloning method: Gateway Cloning
  Sequencing primers: 5′ GAAGAAATGTTTCCTTCCTACATCG; 3′ TCTATCTCTGTTGCCTGAAAGCT
Terms and licenses: Academic/Nonprofit Terms; Industry Terms: Not Available to Industry
Depositor comments: Please note that the final plasmid sequence is post-Gateway recombination. The plasmid contains attB sites (not attR sites as the map implies).
How to cite: pLV-Enh eGFP Reporter-muKC2-IGR8 was a gift from Benjamin Yu (Addgene plasmid # 59277 ; http://n2t.net/addgene:59277 ; RRID:Addgene_59277)
