[The description below was written by a language model from this plasmid's Addgene catalogue record.]
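Description:
pLV-Enh eGFP Reporter-muKC2-IGR8 is a lentiviral enhancer-reporter plasmid of about 8.6 kb, built to test whether a candidate regulatory sequence can drive transcription in a given cell type. It derives from the Brachyury-eGFP lentiviral vector, in which the original Brachyury promoter was removed and replaced with the mouse Hsp68 minimal promoter. The plasmid is maintained in bacteria at high copy under ampicillin selection. The record lists a recombination-deficient strain, as is usual for lentiviral plasmids whose repeated terminal sequences are prone to rearrangement. No feature table is provided, so the specific viral elements and any mammalian selection marker carried by the backbone are not stated here.

The insert is a 599 bp mouse genomic fragment from the intergenic region of the type II keratin cluster, lying roughly 2 kb downstream of Krt79, which was identified as an enhancer. It was introduced by Gateway cloning. The depositor notes that the final plasmid is the post-recombination product and so carries attB sites, not the attR sites suggested by the map. The design relies on the weak basal activity of the Hsp68 minimal promoter. On its own it gives little eGFP expression, so fluorescence appears chiefly when the linked fragment supplies enhancer activity in the cell being tested. Lentiviral delivery allows the reporter to be introduced into a range of cell types, making the construct suitable for comparing the cell-type specificity of this keratin cluster enhancer, presumably alongside sibling constructs carrying other candidate regions.
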