>Addgene plasmid #59277 | pLV-Enh eGFP Reporter-muKC2-IGR8 | depositor partial sequence | sequence record 93562 | pLV-Enh eGFP Reporter-muKC2-IGR8 sequence 1136 bps
NNNNNNNNNNNNNTGANTTTATTTTGACTGATAGTGACCTGTTCGTTGCAACAAATTGATGAGCAATGCT
TTTTTATAATGCCAACTTTGTACAAAAAAGCAGGCTTTGAAGAAATGTTTCCTTCCTACATCGGACAGAA
GCAAAGACAAGTGTCCACCAGGAGGTGACAACTGAAAGCCAGTCCCACACTCCCACTGCAGCCCTGTGGC
ACACACAGCTCTCGCTTTGGCTTCTGCCCTTGGTGACCCTGCTTCCTTTGGCCACCTGCCCGAGCCTGGC
TCTGAGGCGTAAGCCGGGTGCTGTCAGGCATGGAACGGGAGTGGGAGGGTGTGTTCCCTCAGAGCTTTCT
GGGTGCAGGAGGCGAAGCCTTCCCATTCAACTAGGGATTACGGATGCTGAGGCCTCTATCACCGTCAGCC
CTAACCTGGGGAACAGTGTGGGAAAATGTCTTGCTCTCCCTGGTCAGATGGGTGCCCTTGCCCCACTGGG
TCACCTAACCCCAATTGCCCCATGGCCTGAGTCACTCTGAGGGAACCAGAGCCAACCAGAGATGCTCAGG
AGACCCAGGGAGCTGGGAGGAAGGGAAGGCCAGAAAAGTCCATGGATCAGTGGCTCGTTCTCCTGCCCCT
GGCATGTGCCAGCAGGGACTTTGAACACTTCCCACCACCAAAGAACACTCGATGAAGCTTTCAGGCAACA
GAGATAGAAACCCAGCTTTCTTGTACAAAGTTGGCATTATAAGAAAGCATTGCTTATCAATTTGTTGCAA
CGAACAGGTCACTATCAGTCAAAATAAAATCATTATTTGCCATCCAGCTGATATCCCCTATAGTGAGTCG
TATTACATGGTCATAGCTGTTTCCTGGNAGCTCTGGCCCGTGTCTCAAAATCTCTGATGTTACATTGCAC
AAGATAAAAATATATCATCATGAACAATAAAACTGTCTGCTTACATAAACAGTAATACANGGGGTGTTAT
GAGCCATATTCAACGGGAAACGTCGAGGCCGCGATTAAATTCCAACATGGATGCTGATTTATATGGGTAT
NAATGGGCTCGCNATNATGTCGGGNAATCNNNGCGACNATCTATCGCTTGNNNGGGAANCCCGATNNNNC
NNNANNNNNTTNNNNN
