>Addgene plasmid #59277 | pLV-Enh eGFP Reporter-muKC2-IGR8 | addgene partial sequence | sequence record 100449 | pRRL5primeMCS-F 5'-tgaacggatctcgacggtat-3'
AGTGCAGGGGAAAGAATAGTAGACATAATAGCAACAGACATACAAACTAAAGAATTACAAAAACAAATTA
CAAAAATTCAAAATTTTATCGATCACGAGACTAGCCTCGAGAAGCTTGATATCGAATTCCATCACAAGTT
TGTACAAAAAAGCAGGCTTTGAAGAAATGTTTCCTTCCTACATCGGACAGAAGCAAAGACAAGTGTCCAC
CAGGAGGTGACAACTGAAAGCCAGTCCCACACTCCCACTGCAGCCCTGTGGCACACACAGCTCTCGCTTT
GGCTTCTGCCCTTGGTGACCCTGCTTCCTTTGGCCACCTGCCCGAGCCTGGCTCTGAGGCGTAAGCCGGG
TGCTGTCAGGCATGGAACGGGAGTGGGAGGGTGTGTTCCCTCAGAGCTTTCTGGGTGCAGGAGGCGAAGC
CTTCCCATTCAACTAGGGATTACGGATGCTGAGGCCTCTATCACCGTCAGCCCTAACCTGGGGAACAGTG
TGGGAAAATGTCTTGCTCTCCCTGGTCAGATGGGTGCCCTTGCCCCACTGGGTCACCTAACCCCAATTGC
CCCATGGCCTGAGTCACTCTGAGGGAACCAGAGCCAACCAGAGATGCTCAGGAGACCCAGGGAGCTGGGA
GGAAGGGAAGGCCAGAAAAGTCCATGGATCAGTGGCTCGTTCTCCTGCCCCTGGCATGTGCCAGCAGGGA
CTTTGAACACTTCCCACCACCAAAGAACACTCGATGAAGCTTTCAGGCAACAGAGATAGAAACCCAGCTT
TCTTGTACAAAGTGGTGATGCCCGGGGGATCCCCGGGTACCGAGCTCCAG
